>Addgene plasmid #23071 | pWZ414-F47 | addgene partial sequence | sequence record 29000 | 23071 with pRS414-R 5'-CACCTCTGACTTGAGCGTCG
GGGCGGAGCCTATGGAAACGCCAGCAACGCGGCCTTTTTACGGTTCCTGGCCTTTTGCTGGCCTTTTGCT
CACATGCCTAGTTTCTTTTATTGAGACTTATTTTTAATATATATAGTACATGAAATAATAAAAAACCGAA
AAATGCATACATAAGGTTCTATTATATTCCCAATAGAATGATCGTTATTTTATTTTTTGAAAGGCATGAA
AATAATTTCAAACACCGATTGTTTAACCACCGATTGTTTAACCACCGAAACCATATAAGGTTCTACCTTG
TCTCTTCAAAGCATAAACAACATCCAAAGAAGTAACAGTCTTTCTCTTGGCGTGTTCAGTGTAAGTAACA
GAGTCCCTGATGACGGATTCCAAGAAGGACTTAAGGACGGCTCTGACTTCTTCGTAGATCAAACCAGAAA
TACGCTTGACACCACCTCTTCTAGCTAATCTTCTGATAGCTGGCTTAGTGATACCTTGGATGTTATCTCT
TAAGATCTTTCTGTGACGCTGAGCTCCACCTTTACCTAGACCTTGACCACCTTTACCGCGGCCGGACATT
ATTTTATTGTATTGATTGTTGTTTTTGCTACTCTTTTGAACAAGATGTAGGAAAAAAGATAGAGAAAAGA
ATAAATTAAGCGAAAAAAAAAAAATCTCTTTCACCGCCTCATCCTAATATACTTATATATGATATAACTA
CATACGCACAAACACGTATGTATCTAGCC
