>Addgene plasmid #23071 | pWZ414-F47 | addgene partial sequence | sequence record 29001 | 23071 with T7
NCGNNGTCGANGGTATCGATAAGCTTGATATCGAATTCCTGCAGCCCCCTAGTCTCTTCGAAAATGATGT
TTATTGATAATTATTATACATGGTTTCTTGCCGGTTATAAAATTACGTATACTATCTAAGCATCTAAAAA
TTAGCCCCGCAATTATGTCTGTAAACGATAAATTACAGCATATATACCCTCCTCATGTCGTTAAAAGCAT
TGCGAATAGATAGATGAATAATGTATTAAAAAAGGAGATGTTTGTATGATGTCCCCCCAGTCTAAATGCA
TAGAAAAAAAAAAATTCCCGCTTTATATTCATGATCTTTCACCTCTTAGTCTTCTGGCCAATTTGATATC
CTTCTTTTGGATAGTAACACGCTTAGCGTGAATAGCAGCCAGATTAGTGTCTTCAAACAAAGAGACTAAG
TATGCTTCGACGGATTCTTGCAAAGCACCGATAGCAGAAGATTGAAATCTCAAGTCGGTCTTGAAATCTT
GAGCGATTTCTCTGACCAATCTTTGGAAAGGTAACTTTCTGATCAACAGTTCAGTAGATTTTTGGAATCT
TCTAATTTCTCTCAAGGCAACAGTACCTGGCTTATATCTGTGAGGCTTCTTAACACCACCGGTAGATGGG
GCGGATTTTCTGGCAGCCTTGGAGGCTAATTGTTTTCTTGGGGCTTTACCACCAGTGGATTTTCTAGCTG
TTTGTTTAGTTCTGGCCATTGTGGAGTGTTTGCTTGGATCCTTTAGTAAAAGGGGAAGAACAGTTGGAAG
GGCCAAAGTGGAAGTCACAAAACAGTGGTCCTATATAAAAGAACAAGAAAAAGATTATTTATATACAACT
GCGGTCACAAGAAGCAACGCGAGAGAGCACAACACGCTGTTATC
