[The description below was written by a language model from this plasmid's Addgene catalogue record.]
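Description:
pWZ414-F47 is a yeast expression plasmid built on a modified pRS414 backbone (about 4.3 kb, with the Afl III–Sma I region deleted). pRS414 belongs to the pRS series of yeast–E. coli shuttle vectors and is generally known as a centromeric (CEN/ARS), low-copy plasmid. The record itself lists no replication elements and gives the bacterial copy number as unknown. The plasmid is selected in Saccharomyces cerevisiae through the TRP1 auxotrophic marker, which complements tryptophan auxotrophy, and it is propagated in E. coli under ampicillin resistance.

The insert is a fragment of roughly 1.9 kb from the S. cerevisiae HHT2-HHF2 locus, cloned between Afl III and Spe I sites. It encodes the second gene copies of histone H3 (HHT2, YNL031C) and histone H4 (HHF2, YNL030W). No promoter is stated in the record. In the genome these two genes are divergently transcribed from a shared intergenic region, so a fragment of this size may well carry the native regulatory sequences, but this is not confirmed. Histone H3 is not recorded as altered, whereas H4 carries lysine-to-glutamine substitutions at positions 8 and 16 (H4 K8,16Q). Glutamine replaces the charged lysine with an uncharged residue that cannot be acetylated and is commonly used to mimic the acetylated state.

The associated study examined the essential and redundant roles of histone acetylation by mutating target lysines and combining this with loss of the Gcn5p acetyltransferase. The plasmid therefore supplies a defined H4 tail mutant alongside H3 in yeast. How it was deployed in particular strains is not stated.
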