Addgene plasmid #23071: pWZ414-F47
Depositing lab: Sharon Dent. Depositing organization: University of Texas MD Anderson Cancer Center. Publication: Essential and redundant functions of histone acetylation revealed by mutation of target lysines and loss of the Gcn5p acetyltransferase. Zhang W, Bone JR, Edmondson DG, Turner BM, Roth SY. EMBO J. 1998 Jun 1. 17(11):3155-67. 10.1093/emboj/17.11.3155 PubMed 9606197.
Backbone
  Vector backbone: pRS414 delta Afl III- Sma I
  Backbone manufacturer: Stratagene
  Backbone size w/o insert (bp): 4348
  Vector type: Yeast Expression
  Selectable markers: TRP1
Growth in bacteria
  Bacterial resistance: Ampicillin, 100 μg/mL
  Growth temperature: 37°C
  Growth strain: DH5alpha
  Copy number: Unknown
Gene/Insert
  Gene/Insert name: yeast Histone H3-2 and Histone H4-2 (alt name: HHT2-HHF2)
  Species: S. cerevisiae (budding yeast)
  Insert size (bp): 1900
  Mutation: Histone H4 changed Lysines 8 and 16 to Glutamines, H4 K8,16Q
  GenBank ID: S000004976 S000004975
  Cloning method: Restriction Enzyme; 5′ cloning site Afl III (not destroyed); 3′ cloning site Spe I (unknown if destroyed)
  Sequencing primers: 5′ T7; 3′ CACCTCTGACTTGAGCGTCG
Resource information
  A portion of this plasmid was derived from a plasmid made by: from Dr. Mary Ann Osley, currently at the Univ. of New Mexico, Albuquerque, NM
Terms and licenses: Academic/Nonprofit Terms; Industry Terms: Not Available to Industry
Depositor comments: HHT2 is Yeast ID YNL031C HHF2 is Yeast ID YNL030W HHT2 is gene ID 855700 HHF2 is gene ID 855701
How to cite: pWZ414-F47 was a gift from Sharon Dent (Addgene plasmid # 23071 ; http://n2t.net/addgene:23071 ; RRID:Addgene_23071)
